Addgene plasmid #174087: pMH0004
Purpose: UCOE-SFFV-Cas9-BFP
Depositing lab: Jonathan Weissman. Depositing organization: Whitehead Institute for Biomedical Research. Publication: Functional single-cell genomics of human cytomegalovirus infection. Hein MY, Weissman JS. Nat Biotechnol. 2022 Mar;40(3):391-401. doi: 10.1038/s41587-021-01059-3. Epub 2021 Oct 25. PubMed 34697476.
Backbone
  Vector backbone: pHR
  Total vector size (bp): 14525
  Vector type: Lentiviral
  Selectable markers: BFP
Growth in bacteria
  Bacterial resistance: Ampicillin, 100 μg/mL
  Growth temperature: 37°C
  Growth strain: NEB Stable
  Copy number: Low Copy
Gene/Insert
  Gene/Insert name: Cas9-BFP
  Promoter: SFFV
  Cloning method: Gibson Cloning
  Sequencing primers: 5′ acgggaagcaatagcatgatac; 3′ agtgcaggggaaagaatagtagac
Terms and licenses: Academic/Nonprofit Terms; Industry Terms: Not Available to Industry
Depositor comments: See bioRxiv article for preprint info - https://www.biorxiv.org/content/10.1101/775080v2
How to cite: pMH0004 was a gift from Jonathan Weissman (Addgene plasmid # 174087 ; http://n2t.net/addgene:174087 ; RRID:Addgene_174087)
