[The description below was written by a language model from this plasmid's Addgene catalogue record and pLannotate feature annotations shown in this document.]
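Description:
pMH0004 is a 14.5 kb HIV-1-based lentiviral transfer plasmid built on the pHR backbone for stable expression of a Cas9-BFP fusion in mammalian cells. It is propagated in E. coli using a ColE1/pMB1-type origin and ampicillin resistance (AmpR with its bla promoter). The catalogue lists it as low copy and grown in a recombination-deficient stable strain, as is usual for LTR-containing plasmids. Outside the viral region the backbone carries remnants of older vectors, including an SV40 promoter, gpt fragments, SV40 small t intron and poly(A) sequences, and fragments of TcR, rop and lacI. These appear to be legacy sequences rather than functional parts of the payload.

The proviral cassette runs from a truncated 5' LTR through the Ψ packaging signal, a partial gag sequence, the Rev response element and the cPPT/CTS, and ends in a ΔU3 self-inactivating 3' LTR. These elements support packaging of the genomic RNA, Rev-dependent nuclear export, efficient transduction, and loss of LTR promoter activity after integration. Within this frame the SFFV promoter drives Streptococcus pyogenes Cas9, followed by TagBFP, with a WPRE downstream to enhance transcript expression. The purpose line names a UCOE (ubiquitous chromatin opening element, used to resist transgene silencing). It is not annotated in the feature table, although an unannotated stretch lies between the cPPT and the SFFV promoter where it could sit. There is no mammalian drug marker, so transduced cells are identified or sorted by blue fluorescence. The construct serves to generate Cas9-expressing cell lines for CRISPR work, and the associated publication concerns single-cell functional genomics of human cytomegalovirus infection.
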