Features (pLannotate 1.2.2; 34 found; start..end, strand, type, name):
    385..504     +  CDS            gpt (fragment): XGPT_ECOLI - Also known as gpp, gxu. Experimental evidence at protein level: Swiss-Prot protein existence level 1. Purine salvage pathway enzyme that catalyzes the transfer of the ribosyl-5-phosphate group from 5-phospho-alpha-D-ribose 1- diphosphate (PRPP) to the N9 position of the 6-oxopurines guanine and xanthine to form the corresponding ribonucleotides GMP (guanosine 5'- monophosphate) and XMP (xanthosine 5'-monophosphate), with the release of PPi. To a lesser extent, also acts on hypoxanthine (PubMed:9100006, PubMed:3886014). Does not ribophosphorylate adenine (PubMed:3886014). From Esch
    504..839     +  CDS            gpt (fragment): XGPT_ECOLI - Also known as gpp, gxu. Experimental evidence at protein level: Swiss-Prot protein existence level 1. Purine salvage pathway enzyme that catalyzes the transfer of the ribosyl-5-phosphate group from 5-phospho-alpha-D-ribose 1- diphosphate (PRPP) to the N9 position of the 6-oxopurines guanine and xanthine to form the corresponding ribonucleotides GMP (guanosine 5'- monophosphate) and XMP (xanthosine 5'-monophosphate), with the release of PPi. To a lesser extent, also acts on hypoxanthine (PubMed:9100006, PubMed:3886014). Does not ribophosphorylate adenine (PubMed:3886014). From Esch
    934..1239    +  CDS            frsA (fragment): FRSA_ECOLI - Also known as yafA. Experimental evidence at protein level: Swiss-Prot protein existence level 1. Catalyzes the hydrolysis of esters (PubMed:15808744). Displays esterase activity toward pNP-butyrate (PubMed:15808744). May stimulate mixed-acid fermentation by acting as a fermentation/respiration switch that down-regulates respiration and up- regulates fermentation rates (PubMed:15169777). From Escherichia coli (strain K12).
   1243..1317    +  CDS            small t antigen (fragment): SV40 (simian virus 40) small t antigen
   1319..1384    +  intron         small t intron: SV40 (simian virus 40) small t antigen intron
   1514..1534    +  CDS            SV40 NLS: nuclear localization signal of SV40 (simian virus 40) large T antigen
   1853..1936    +  CDS            large T antigen (fragment): large T antigen from SV40 (simian virus 40)
   1959..2093    +  polyA_signal   SV40 poly(A) signal: SV40 polyadenylation signal
   2260..2589    +  CDS            nef (fragment): NEF_HV1BR - Experimental evidence at protein level: Swiss-Prot protein existence level 1. Extracellular Nef protein targets CD4(+) T-lymphocytes for apoptosis by interacting with CXCR4 surface receptors (PubMed:14990729). From Human immunodeficiency virus type 1 group M subtype B (isolate BRU/LAI) (HIV-1).
   2637..2894    +  LTR            5' LTR (truncated): truncated 5' long terminal repeat (LTR) from HIV-1
   2941..3066    +  misc_feature   HIV-1 Ψ: packaging signal of human immunodeficiency virus type 1
   3050..3388    +  CDS            HIV-1 gag (fragment): gag protein from human immunodeficiency virus 1; gag
   3563..3796    +  misc_feature   RRE: The Rev response element (RRE) of HIV-1 allows for Rev-dependent mRNA export from the nucleus to the cytoplasm.
   4173..4273    +  CDS            Rev (fragment): human immunodeficiency virus 1 (HIV-1) Rev protein; rev; enhances nuclear export of unspliced and incompletely spliced viral mRNAs
   4310..4427    +  misc_feature   cPPT/CTS: central polypurine tract and central termination sequence of HIV-1
   4464..4487    -  misc_feature   MCS (fragment): pBluescript multiple cloning site
   5169..5576    +  promoter       SFFV promoter: spleen focus-forming virus long terminal repeat (LTR) promoter
   5651..9754    +  CDS            cas9: CAS9_STRP1 - Also known as csn1 From Streptococcus pyogenes serotype M1.
   9890..10587   +  CDS            TagBFP (fragment): monomeric blue fluorescent protein mammalian codon-optimized
  10600..10630   +  misc_feature   MCS (fragment): pUC18/19 multiple cloning site
  10631..10649   +  misc_feature   MCS (fragment): pBluescript multiple cloning site
  10649..11237   +  misc_feature   WPRE: woodchuck hepatitis virus posttranscriptional regulatory element
  11238..11260   +  misc_feature   MCS (fragment): pBluescript multiple cloning site
  11277..11345   +  CDS            nef (fragment): NEF_HV1Z2 - Experimental evidence at protein level: Swiss-Prot protein existence level 1. Extracellular Nef protein targets CD4(+) T-lymphocytes for apoptosis by interacting with CXCR4 surface receptors. From Human immunodeficiency virus type 1 group M subtype D (isolate Z2/CDC-Z34) (HIV-1).
  11347..11580   +  LTR            3' LTR (ΔU3): self-inactivating 3' long terminal repeat (LTR) from HIV-1
  11605..11623   -  promoter       SP6 promoter: promoter for bacteriophage SP6 RNA polymerase
  11851..12130   +  CDS            TcR (fragment): tetracycline efflux protein; tet; confers resistance to tetracycline
  12131..12179   -  misc_feature   bom (fragment): basis of mobility region from pBR322
  12281..12316   -  CDS            rop (fragment): Rop protein, which maintains plasmids at low copy number; rop
  12411..12515   +  promoter       AmpR promoter: bla
  12516..13376   +  CDS            AmpR: β-lactamase; bla; confers resistance to ampicillin, carbenicillin, and related antibiotics
  13547..14135   +  rep_origin     ori: high-copy-number ColE1/pMB1/pBR322/pUC origin of replication
  14318..14374   +  CDS            lacI (fragment): lac repressor; lacI; The lac repressor binds to the lac operator to inhibit transcription in E. coli. This inhibition can be relieved by adding lactose or isopropyl-β-D-thiogalactopyranoside (IPTG).
  14381..185     +  promoter       SV40 promoter (across the origin): SV40 enhancer and early promoter
>Addgene plasmid #174087 | pMH0004 | addgene full sequence | sequence record 341512 | Addgene NGS Result
AGTCAGCAACCATAGTCCCGCCCCTAACTCCGCCCATCCCGCCCCTAACTCCGCCCAGTTCCGCCCATTC
TCCGCCCCATGGCTGACTAATTTTTTTTATTTATGCAGAGGCCGAGGCCGCCTCGGCCTCTGAGCTATTC
CAGAAGTAGTGAGGAGGCTTTTTTGGAGGCCTAGGCTTTTGCAAAAAGCTTGGACACAAGACAGGCTTGC
GAGATATGTTTGAGAATACCACTTTATCCCGCGTCAGGGAGAGGCAGTGCGTAAAAAGACGCGGACTCAT
GTGAAATACTGGTTTTTAGTGCGCCAGATCTCTATAATCTCGCGCAACCTATTTTCCCCTCGAACACTTT
TTAAGCCGTAGATAAACAGGCTGGGACACTTCACATGAGCGAAAAATACATCGTCACCTGGGACATGTTG
CAGATCCATGCACGTAAACTCGCAAGCCGACTGATGCCTTCTGAACAATGGAAAGGCATTATTGCCGTAA
GCCGTGGCGGTCTGTACCGGGTGCGTTACTGGCGCGTGAACTGGGTATTCGTCATGTCGATACCGTTTGT
ATTTCCAGCTACGATCACGACAACCAGCGCGAGCTTAAAGTGCTGAAACGCGCAGAAGGCGATGGCGAAG
GCTTCATCGTTATTGATGACCTGGTGGATACCGGTGGTACTGCGGTTGCGATTCGTGAAATGTATCCAAA
AGCGCACTTTGTCACCATCTTCGCAAAACCGGCTGGTCGTCCGCTGGTTGATGACTATGTTGTTGATATC
CCGCAAGATACCTGGATTGAACAGCCGTGGGATATGGGCGTCGTATTCGTCCCGCCAATCTCCGGTCGCT
AATCTTTTCAACGCCTGGCACTGCCGGGCGTTGTTCTTTTTAACTTCAGGCGGGTTACAATAGTTTCCAG
TAAGTATTCTGGAGGCTGCATCCATGACACAGGCAAACCTGAGCGAAACCCTGTTCAAACCCCGCTTTAA
ACATCCTGAAACCTCGACGCTAGTCCGCCGCTTTAATCACGGCGCACAACCGCCTGTGCAGTCGGCCCTT
GATGGTAAAACCATCCCTCACTGGTATCGCATGATTAACCGTCTGATGTGGATCTGGCGCGGCATTGACC
CACGCGAAATCCTCGACGTCCAGGCACGTATTGTGATGAGCGATGCCGAACGTACCGACGATGATTTATA
CGATACGGTGATTGGCTACCGTGGCGGCAACTGGATTTATGAGTGGGCCCCGGATCTTTGTGAAGGAACC
TTACTTCTGTGGTGTGACATAATTGGACAAACTACCTACAGAGATTTAAAGCTCTAAGGTAAATATAAAA
TTTTTAAGTGTATAATGTGTTAAACTACTGATTCTAATTGTTTGTGTATTTTAGATTCCAACCTATGGAA
CTGATGAATGGGAGCAGTGGTGGAATGCCTTTAATGAGGAAAACCTGTTTTGCTCAGAAGAAATGCCATC
TAGTGATGATGAGGCTACTGCTGACTCTCAACATTCTACTCCTCCAAAAAAGAAGAGAAAGGTAGAAGAC
CCCAAGGACTTTCCTTCAGAATTGCTAAGTTTTTTGAGTCATGCTGTGTTTAGTAATAGAACTCTTGCTT
GCTTTGCTATTTACACCACAAAGGAAAAAGCTGCACTGCTATACAAGAAAATTATGGAAAAATATTCTGT
AACCTTTATAAGTAGGCATAACAGTTATAATCATAACATACTGTTTTTTCTTACTCCACACAGGCATAGA
GTGTCTGCTATTAATAACTATGCTCAAAAATTGTGTACCTTTAGCTTTTTAATTTGTAAAGGGGTTAATA
AGGAATATTTGATGTATAGTGCCTTGACTAGAGATCATAATCAGCCATACCACATTTGTAGAGGTTTTAC
TTGCTTTAAAAAACCTCCCACACCTCCCCCTGAACCTGAAACATAAAATGAATGCAATTGTTGTTGTTAA
CTTGTTTATTGCAGCTTATAATGGTTACAAATAAAGCAATAGCATCACAAATTTCACAAATAAAGCATTT
TTTTCACTGCATTCTAGTTGTGGTTTGTCCAAACTCATCAATGTATCTTATCATGTCTGGATCAACTGGA
TAACTCAAGCTAACCAAAATCATCCCAAACTTCCCACCCCATACCCTATTACCACTGCCAATTACCTGTG
GTTTCATTTACTCTAAACCTGTGATTCCTCTGAATTATTTTCATTTTAAAGAAATTGTATTTGTTAAATA
TGTACTACAAACTTAGTAGTTGGAAGGGCTAATTCACTCCCAAAGAAGACAAGATATCCTTGATCTGTGG
ATCTACCACACACAAGGCTACTTCCCTGATTAGCAGAACTACACACCAGGGCCAGGGGTCAGATATCCAC
TGACCTTTGGATGGTGCTACAAGCTAGTACCAGTTGAGCCAGATAAGGTAGAAGAGGCCAATAAAGGAGA
GAACACCAGCTTGTTACACCCTGTGAGCCTGCATGGGATGGATGACCCGGAGAGAGAAGTGTTAGAGTGG
AGGTTTGACAGCCGCCTAGCATTTCATCACGTGGCCCGAGAGCTGCATCCGGAGTACTTCAAGAACTGCT
GATATCGAGCTTGCTACAAGGGACTTTCCGCTGGGGACTTTCCAGGGAGGCGTGGCCTGGGCGGGACTGG
GGAGTGGCGAGCCCTCAGATCCTGCATATAAGCAGCTGCTTTTTGCCTGTACTGGGTCTCTCTGGTTAGA
CCAGATCTGAGCCTGGGAGCTCTCTGGCTAACTAGGGAACCCACTGCTTAAGCCTCAATAAAGCTTGCCT
TGAGTGCTTCAAGTAGTGTGTGCCCGTCTGTTGTGTGACTCTGGTAACTAGAGATCCCTCAGACCCTTTT
AGTCAGTGTGGAAAATCTCTAGCAGTGGCGCCCGAACAGGGACTTGAAAGCGAAAGGGAAACCAGAGGAG
CTCTCTCGACGCAGGACTCGGCTTGCTGAAGCGCGCACGGCAAGAGGCGAGGGGCGGCGACTGGTGAGTA
CGCCAAAAATTTTGACTAGCGGAGGCTAGAAGGAGAGAGATGGGTGCGAGAGCGTCAGTATTAAGCGGGG
GAGAATTAGATCGCGATGGGAAAAAATTCGGTTAAGGCCAGGGGGAAAGAAAAAATATAAATTAAAACAT
ATAGTATGGGCAAGCAGGGAGCTAGAACGATTCGCAGTTAATCCTGGCCTGTTAGAAACATCAGAAGGCT
GTAGACAAATACTGGGACAGCTACAACCATCCCTTCAGACAGGATCAGAAGAACTTAGATCATTATATAA
TACAGTAGCAACCCTCTATTGTGTGCATCAAAGGATAGAGATAAAAGACACCAAGGAAGCTTTAGACAAG
ATAGAGGAAGAGCAAAACAAAAGTAAGACCACCGCACAGCAAGCGGCCGGCCGCTGATCTTCAGACCTGG
AGGAGGAGATATGAGGGACAATTGGAGAAGTGAATTATATAAATATAAAGTAGTAAAAATTGAACCATTA
GGAGTAGCACCCACCAAGGCAAAGAGAAGAGTGGTGCAGAGAGAAAAAAGAGCAGTGGGAATAGGAGCTT
TGTTCCTTGGGTTCTTGGGAGCAGCAGGAAGCACTATGGGCGCAGCGTCAATGACGCTGACGGTACAGGC
CAGACAATTATTGTCTGGTATAGTGCAGCAGCAGAACAATTTGCTGAGGGCTATTGAGGCGCAACAGCAT
CTGTTGCAACTCACAGTCTGGGGCATCAAGCAGCTCCAGGCAAGAATCCTGGCTGTGGAAAGATACCTAA
AGGATCAACAGCTCCTGGGGATTTGGGGTTGCTCTGGAAAACTCATTTGCACCACTGCTGTGCCTTGGAA
TGCTAGTTGGAGTAATAAATCTCTGGAACAGATTTGGAATCACACGACCTGGATGGAGTGGGACAGAGAA
ATTAACAATTACACAAGCTTAATACACTCCTTAATTGAAGAATCGCAAAACCAGCAAGAAAAGAATGAAC
AAGAATTATTGGAATTAGATAAATGGGCAAGTTTGTGGAATTGGTTTAACATAACAAATTGGCTGTGGTA
TATAAAATTATTCATAATGATAGTAGGAGGCTTGGTAGGTTTAAGAATAGTTTTTGCTGTACTTTCTATA
GTGAATAGAGTTAGGCAGGGATATTCACCATTATCGTTTCAGACCCACCTCCCAACCCCGAGGGGACCCG
ACAGGCCCGAAGGAATAGAAGAAGAAGGTGGAGAGAGAGACAGAGACAGATCCATTCGATTAGTGAACGG
ATCTCGACGGTATCGCCAAATGGCAGTATTCATCCACAATTTTAAAAGAAAAGGGGGGATTGGGGGGTAC
AGTGCAGGGGAAAGAATAGTAGACATAATAGCAACAGACATACAAACTAAAGAATTACAAAAACAAATTA
CAAAAATTCAAAATTTTCGGGTTTATTACAGGGACAGCAGAGATCCAGTTTGGATCGATAAGCTTGATAT
CGAATTCGGGAGGTGGTCCCTGCAGTTACGCCAATGATAACCCCCGCCAGAAAAATCTTAGTAGCCTTCC
CTTTTTGTTTTCCGTGCCCCAACTCGGCGGATTGACTCGGCCCCTTCCGGAAACACCCGAATCAACTTCT
AGTCAAATTATTGTTCACGCCGCAATGACCCACCCCTGGCCCGCGTCTGTGGAACTGACCCCTGGTGTAC
AGGAGAGTTCGCTGCTGAAAGTGGTCCCAAAGGGGTACTAGTTTTTAAGCTCCCAACTCCCCCTCCCCCA
GCGTCTGGAGGATTCCACACCCTCGCACCGCAGGGGCGAGGAAGTGGGCGGAGTCCGGTTTTGGCGCCAG
CCGCTGAGGCTGCCAAGCAGAAAAGCCACCGCTGAGGAGACTCCGGTCACTGTCCTCGCCCCGCCTCCCC
CTTCCCTCCCCTTGGGGACCACCGGGCGCCACGCCGCGAACGGTAAGTGCCGCGGTCGTCGGCGCCTCCG
CCCTCCCCCTAGGGCCCCAATTCCCAGCGGGCGCGGCGCGCGGCCCCGCGCGCAGCTCCCGGCTCCCTCC
CCCTTCGGATGTGGCTTGAGCTGTAGGCGCGGAGTCCTGCAGCCCCGATAAAATAAAAGATTTTATTTAG
TCTCCAGAAAAAGGGGGGAATGAAAGACCCCACCTGTAGGTTTGGCAAGCTAGCTGCAGTAACGCCATTT
TGCAAGGCATGGAAAAATACCAAACCAAGAATAGAGAAGTTCAGATCAAGGGCGGGTACATGAAAATAGC
TAACGTTGGGCCAAACAGGATATCTGCGGTGAGCAGTTTCGGCCCCGGCCCGGGGCCAAGAACAGATGGT
CACCGCAGTTTCGGCCCCGGCCCGAGGCCAAGAACAGATGGTCCCCAGATATGGCCCAACCCTCAGCAGT
TTCTTAAGACCCATCAGATGTTTCCAGGCTCCCCCAAGGACCTGAAATGACCCTGCGCCTTATTTGAATT
AACCAATCAGCCTGCTTCTCGCTTCTGTTCGCGCGCTTCTGCTTCCCGAGCTCTATAAAAGAGCTCACAA
CCCCTCACTCGGCGCGCCAGTCCTCCGACAGACTGAGTCGCCCGGGGGGGATCTGGAGCTCTCGAGAATT
CTCACGCGTCTGCAGGATATCAAGCTTGCGGTACCGCGGGCCCGGCCACCATGGACAAGAAGTACAGCAT
CGGCCTGGACATCGGCACCAACTCTGTGGGCTGGGCCGTGATCACCGACGAGTACAAGGTGCCCAGCAAG
AAATTCAAGGTGCTGGGCAACACCGACCGGCACAGCATCAAGAAGAACCTGATCGGCGCCCTGCTGTTCG
ACAGCGGAGAAACAGCCGAGGCCACCCGGCTGAAGAGAACCGCCAGAAGAAGATACACCAGACGGAAGAA
CCGGATCTGCTATCTGCAAGAGATCTTCAGCAACGAGATGGCCAAGGTGGACGACAGCTTCTTCCACAGA
CTGGAAGAGTCCTTCCTGGTGGAAGAGGATAAGAAGCACGAGCGGCACCCCATCTTCGGCAACATCGTGG
ACGAGGTGGCCTACCACGAGAAGTACCCCACCATCTACCACCTGAGAAAGAAACTGGTGGACAGCACCGA
CAAGGCCGACCTGCGGCTGATCTATCTGGCCCTGGCCCACATGATCAAGTTCCGGGGCCACTTCCTGATC
GAGGGCGACCTGAACCCCGACAACAGCGACGTGGACAAGCTGTTCATCCAGCTGGTGCAGACCTACAACC
AGCTGTTCGAGGAAAACCCCATCAACGCCAGCGGCGTGGACGCCAAGGCCATCCTGTCTGCCAGACTGAG
CAAGAGCAGACGGCTGGAAAATCTGATCGCCCAGCTGCCCGGCGAGAAGAAGAATGGCCTGTTCGGCAAC
CTGATTGCCCTGAGCCTGGGCCTGACCCCCAACTTCAAGAGCAACTTCGACCTGGCCGAGGATGCCAAAC
TGCAGCTGAGCAAGGACACCTACGACGACGACCTGGACAACCTGCTGGCCCAGATCGGCGACCAGTACGC
CGACCTGTTTCTGGCCGCCAAGAACCTGTCCGACGCCATCCTGCTGAGCGACATCCTGAGAGTGAACACC
GAGATCACCAAGGCCCCCCTGAGCGCCTCTATGATCAAGAGATACGACGAGCACCACCAGGACCTGACCC
TGCTGAAAGCTCTCGTGCGGCAGCAGCTGCCTGAGAAGTACAAAGAGATTTTCTTCGACCAGAGCAAGAA
CGGCTACGCCGGCTACATCGATGGCGGAGCCAGCCAGGAAGAGTTCTACAAGTTCATCAAGCCCATCCTG
GAAAAGATGGACGGCACCGAGGAACTGCTCGTGAAGCTGAACAGAGAGGACCTGCTGCGGAAGCAGCGGA
CCTTCGACAACGGCAGCATCCCCCACCAGATCCACCTGGGAGAGCTGCACGCCATTCTGCGGCGGCAGGA
AGATTTTTACCCATTCCTGAAGGACAACCGGGAAAAGATCGAGAAGATCCTGACCTTCCGCATCCCCTAC
TACGTGGGCCCTCTGGCCAGGGGAAACAGCAGATTCGCCTGGATGACCAGAAAGAGCGAGGAAACCATCA
CCCCCTGGAACTTCGAGGAAGTGGTGGACAAGGGCGCCAGCGCCCAGAGCTTCATCGAGCGGATGACCAA
CTTCGATAAGAACCTGCCCAACGAGAAGGTGCTGCCCAAGCACAGCCTGCTGTACGAGTACTTCACCGTG
TACAACGAGCTGACCAAAGTGAAATACGTGACCGAGGGAATGAGAAAGCCCGCCTTCCTGAGCGGCGAGC
AGAAAAAAGCCATCGTGGACCTGCTGTTCAAGACCAACCGGAAAGTGACCGTGAAGCAGCTGAAAGAGGA
CTACTTCAAGAAAATCGAGTGCTTCGACTCCGTGGAAATCTCCGGCGTGGAAGATCGGTTCAACGCCTCC
CTGGGCACATACCACGATCTGCTGAAAATTATCAAGGACAAGGACTTCCTGGACAATGAGGAAAACGAGG
ACATTCTGGAAGATATCGTGCTGACCCTGACACTGTTTGAGGACAGAGAGATGATCGAGGAACGGCTGAA
AACCTATGCCCACCTGTTCGACGACAAAGTGATGAAGCAGCTGAAGCGGCGGAGATACACCGGCTGGGGC
AGGCTGAGCCGGAAGCTGATCAACGGCATCCGGGACAAGCAGTCCGGCAAGACAATCCTGGATTTCCTGA
AGTCCGACGGCTTCGCCAACAGAAACTTCATGCAGCTGATCCACGACGACAGCCTGACCTTTAAAGAGGA
CATCCAGAAAGCCCAGGTGTCCGGCCAGGGCGATAGCCTGCACGAGCACATTGCCAATCTGGCCGGCAGC
CCCGCCATTAAGAAGGGCATCCTGCAGACAGTGAAGGTGGTGGACGAGCTCGTGAAAGTGATGGGCCGGC
ACAAGCCCGAGAACATCGTGATCGAAATGGCCAGAGAGAACCAGACCACCCAGAAGGGACAGAAGAACAG
CCGCGAGAGAATGAAGCGGATCGAAGAGGGCATCAAAGAGCTGGGCAGCCAGATCCTGAAAGAACACCCC
GTGGAAAACACCCAGCTGCAGAACGAGAAGCTGTACCTGTACTACCTGCAGAATGGGCGGGATATGTACG
TGGACCAGGAACTGGACATCAACCGGCTGTCCGACTACGATGTGGACCATATCGTGCCTCAGAGCTTTCT
GAAGGACGACTCCATCGATAACAAAGTGCTGACTCGGAGCGACAAGAACCGGGGCAAGAGCGACAACGTG
CCCTCCGAAGAGGTCGTGAAGAAGATGAAGAACTACTGGCGCCAGCTGCTGAATGCCAAGCTGATTACCC
AGAGGAAGTTCGACAATCTGACCAAGGCCGAGAGAGGCGGCCTGAGCGAACTGGATAAGGCCGGCTTCAT
CAAGAGACAGCTGGTGGAAACCCGGCAGATCACAAAGCACGTGGCACAGATCCTGGACTCCCGGATGAAC
ACTAAGTACGACGAGAACGACAAACTGATCCGGGAAGTGAAAGTGATCACCCTGAAGTCCAAGCTGGTGT
CCGATTTCCGGAAGGATTTCCAGTTTTACAAAGTGCGCGAGATCAACAACTACCACCACGCCCACGACGC
CTACCTGAACGCCGTCGTGGGAACCGCCCTGATCAAAAAGTACCCTAAGCTGGAAAGCGAGTTCGTGTAC
GGCGACTACAAGGTGTACGACGTGCGGAAGATGATCGCCAAGAGCGAGCAGGAAATCGGCAAGGCTACCG
CCAAGTACTTCTTCTACAGCAACATCATGAACTTTTTCAAGACCGAGATTACCCTGGCCAACGGCGAGAT
CCGGAAGCGGCCTCTGATCGAGACAAACGGCGAAACAGGCGAGATCGTGTGGGATAAGGGCCGGGACTTT
GCCACCGTGCGGAAAGTGCTGTCTATGCCCCAAGTGAATATCGTGAAAAAGACCGAGGTGCAGACAGGCG
GCTTCAGCAAAGAGTCTATCCTGCCCAAGAGGAACAGCGACAAGCTGATCGCCAGAAAGAAGGACTGGGA
CCCTAAGAAGTACGGCGGCTTCGACAGCCCCACCGTGGCCTATTCTGTGCTGGTGGTGGCCAAAGTGGAA
AAGGGCAAGTCCAAGAAACTGAAGAGTGTGAAAGAGCTGCTGGGGATCACCATCATGGAAAGAAGCAGCT
TCGAGAAGAATCCCATCGACTTTCTGGAAGCCAAGGGCTACAAAGAAGTGAAAAAGGACCTGATCATCAA
GCTGCCTAAGTACTCCCTGTTCGAGCTGGAAAACGGCCGGAAGAGAATGCTGGCCTCTGCCGGCGAACTG
CAGAAGGGAAACGAACTGGCCCTGCCCTCCAAATATGTGAACTTCCTGTACCTGGCCAGCCACTATGAGA
AGCTGAAGGGCTCCCCCGAGGATAATGAGCAGAAACAGCTGTTTGTGGAACAGCACAAACACTACCTGGA
CGAGATCATCGAGCAGATCAGCGAGTTCTCCAAGAGAGTGATCCTGGCCGACGCTAATCTGGACAAGGTG
CTGAGCGCCTACAACAAGCACAGAGACAAGCCTATCAGAGAGCAGGCCGAGAATATCATCCACCTGTTTA
CCCTGACCAATCTGGGAGCCCCTGCCGCCTTCAAGTACTTTGACACCACCATCGACCGGAAGAGGTACAC
CAGCACCAAAGAGGTGCTGGACGCCACCCTGATCCACCAGAGCATCACCGGCCTGTACGAGACACGGATC
GACCTGTCTCAGCTGGGAGGCGACGCCTATCCCTATGACGTGCCCGATTATGCCAGCCTGGGCAGCGGCT
CCCCCAAGAAAAAACGCAAGGTGGAAGATCCTAAGAAAAAGCGGAAAGTGGACGGCATTGGTAGTGGGAG
CAACGGCAGCAGCGGATCCAGCGAGCTGATTAAGGAGAACATGCACATGAAGCTGTACATGGAGGGCACC
GTGGACAACCATCACTTCAAGTGCACATCCGAGGGCGAAGGCAAGCCCTACGAGGGCACCCAGACCATGA
GAATCAAGGTGGTCGAGGGCGGCCCTCTCCCCTTCGCCTTCGACATCCTGGCTACTAGCTTCCTCTACGG
CAGCAAGACCTTCATCAACCACACCCAGGGCATCCCCGACTTCTTCAAGCAGTCCTTCCCTGAGGGCTTC
ACATGGGAGAGAGTCACCACATACGAAGACGGGGGCGTGCTGACCGCTACCCAGGACACCAGCCTCCAGG
ACGGCTGCCTCATCTACAACGTCAAGATCAGAGGGGTGAACTTCACATCCAACGGCCCTGTGATGCAGAA
GAAAACACTCGGCTGGGAGGCCTTCACCGAGACGCTGTACCCCGCTGACGGCGGCCTGGAAGGCAGAAAC
GACATGGCCCTGAAGCTCGTGGGCGGGAGCCATCTGATCGCAAACATCAAGACCACATATAGATCCAAGA
AACCCGCTAAGAACCTCAAGATGCCTGGCGTCTACTATGTGGACTACAGACTGGAAAGAATCAAGGAGGC
CAACAACGAGACCTACGTCGAGCAGCACGAGGTGGCAGTGGCCAGATACTGCGACCTCCCTAGCAAACTG
GGGCACAAGCTTAATTAGTAAGGCCGCGACTCTAGAGTCGACCTGCAGGCATGCAAGCTTGATATCAAGC
TTATCGATAATCAACCTCTGGATTACAAAATTTGTGAAAGATTGACTGGTATTCTTAACTATGTTGCTCC
TTTTACGCTATGTGGATACGCTGCTTTAATGCCTTTGTATCATGCTATTGCTTCCCGTATGGCTTTCATT
TTCTCCTCCTTGTATAAATCCTGGTTGCTGTCTCTTTATGAGGAGTTGTGGCCCGTTGTCAGGCAACGTG
GCGTGGTGTGCACTGTGTTTGCTGACGCAACCCCCACTGGTTGGGGCATTGCCACCACCTGTCAGCTCCT
TTCCGGGACTTTCGCTTTCCCCCTCCCTATTGCCACGGCGGAACTCATCGCCGCCTGCCTTGCCCGCTGC
TGGACAGGGGCTCGGCTGTTGGGCACTGACAATTCCGTGGTGTTGTCGGGGAAATCATCGTCCTTTCCTT
GGCTGCTCGCCTGTGTTGCCACCTGGATTCTGCGCGGGACGTCCTTCTGCTACGTCCCTTCGGCCCTCAA
TCCAGCGGACCTTCCTTCCCGCGGCCTGCTGCCGGCTCTGCGGCCTCTTCCGCGTCTTCGCCTTCGCCCT
CAGACGAGTCGGATCTCCCTTTGGGCCGCCTCCCCGCATCGATACCGTCGACCTCGAGGGAATTAATTCG
AGCTCGGTACCTTTAAGACCAATGACTTACAAGGCAGCTGTAGATCTTAGCCACTTTTTAAAAGAAAAGG
GGGGACTGGAAGGGCTAATTCACTCCCAACGAAGACAAGATCTGCTTTTTGCTTGTACTGGGTCTCTCTG
GTTAGACCAGATCTGAGCCTGGGAGCTCTCTGGCTAACTAGGGAACCCACTGCTTAAGCCTCAATAAAGC
TTGCCTTGAGTGCTTCAAGTAGTGTGTGCCCGTCTGTTGTGTGACTCTGGTAACTAGAGATCCCTCAGAC
CCTTTTAGTCAGTGTGGAAAATCTCTAGCAGCATCTAGAATTAATTCCGTGTATTCTATAGTGTCACCTA
AATCGTATGTGTATGATACATAAGGTTATGTATTAATTGTAGCCGCGTTCTAACGACAATATGTACAAGC
CTAATTGTGTAGCATCTGGCTTACTGAAGCAGACCCTATCATCTCTCTCGTAAACTGCCGTCAGAGTCGG
TTTGGTTGGACGAACCTTCTGAGTTTCTGGTAACGCCGTCCCGCACCCGGAAATGGTCAGCGAACCAATC
AGCAGGGTCATCGCTAGCCAGATCCTCTACGCCGGACGCATCGTGGCCGGCATCACCGGCGCCACAGGTG
CGGTTGCTGGCGCCTATATCGCCGACATCACCGATGGGGAAGATCGGGCTCGCCACTTCGGGCTCATGAG
CGCTTGTTTCGGCGTGGGTATGGTGGCAGGCCCCGTGGCCGGGGGACTGTTGGGCGCCATCTCCTTGCAT
GCACCATTCCTTGCGGCGGCGGTGCTCAACGGCCTCAACCTACTACTGGGCTGCTTCCTAATGCAGGAGT
CGCATAAGGGAGAGCGTCGAATGGTGCACTCTCAGTACAATCTGCTCTGATGCCGCATAGTTAAGCCAGC
CCCGACACCCGCCAACACCCGCTGACGCGCCCTGACGGGCTTGTCTGCTCCCGGCATCCGCTTACAGACA
AGCTGTGACCGTCTCCGGGAGCTGCATGTGTCAGAGGTTTTCACCGTCATCACCGAAACGCGCGAGACGA
AAGGGCCTCGTGATACGCCTATTTTTATAGGTTAATGTCATGATAATAATGGTTTCTTAGACGTCAGGTG
GCACTTTTCGGGGAAATGTGCGCGGAACCCCTATTTGTTTATTTTTCTAAATACATTCAAATATGTATCC
GCTCATGAGACAATAACCCTGATAAATGCTTCAATAATATTGAAAAAGGAAGAGTATGAGTATTCAACAT
TTCCGTGTCGCCCTTATTCCCTTTTTTGCGGCATTTTGCCTTCCTGTTTTTGCTCACCCAGAAACGCTGG
TGAAAGTAAAAGATGCTGAAGATCAGTTGGGTGCACGAGTGGGTTACATCGAACTGGATCTCAACAGCGG
TAAGATCCTTGAGAGTTTTCGCCCCGAAGAACGTTTTCCAATGATGAGCACTTTTAAAGTTCTGCTATGT
GGCGCGGTATTATCCCGTATTGACGCCGGGCAAGAGCAACTCGGTCGCCGCATACACTATTCTCAGAATG
ACTTGGTTGAGTACTCACCAGTCACAGAAAAGCATCTTACGGATGGCATGACAGTAAGAGAATTATGCAG
TGCTGCCATAACCATGAGTGATAACACTGCGGCCAACTTACTTCTGACAACGATCGGAGGACCGAAGGAG
CTAACCGCTTTTTTGCACAACATGGGGGATCATGTAACTCGCCTTGATCGTTGGGAACCGGAGCTGAATG
AAGCCATACCAAACGACGAGCGTGACACCACGATGCCTGTAGCAATGGCAACAACGTTGCGCAAACTATT
AACTGGCGAACTACTTACTCTAGCTTCCCGGCAACAATTAATAGACTGGATGGAGGCGGATAAAGTTGCA
GGACCACTTCTGCGCTCGGCCCTTCCGGCTGGCTGGTTTATTGCTGATAAATCTGGAGCCGGTGAGCGTG
GGTCTCGCGGTATCATTGCAGCACTGGGGCCAGATGGTAAGCCCTCCCGTATCGTAGTTATCTACACGAC
GGGGAGTCAGGCAACTATGGATGAACGAAATAGACAGATCGCTGAGATAGGTGCCTCACTGATTAAGCAT
TGGTAACTGTCAGACCAAGTTTACTCATATATACTTTAGATTGATTTAAAACTTCATTTTTAATTTAAAA
GGATCTAGGTGAAGATCCTTTTTGATAATCTCATGACCAAAATCCCTTAACGTGAGTTTTCGTTCCACTG
AGCGTCAGACCCCGTAGAAAAGATCAAAGGATCTTCTTGAGATCCTTTTTTTCTGCGCGTAATCTGCTGC
TTGCAAACAAAAAAACCACCGCTACCAGCGGTGGTTTGTTTGCCGGATCAAGAGCTACCAACTCTTTTTC
CGAAGGTAACTGGCTTCAGCAGAGCGCAGATACCAAATACTGTTCTTCTAGTGTAGCCGTAGTTAGGCCA
CCACTTCAAGAACTCTGTAGCACCGCCTACATACCTCGCTCTGCTAATCCTGTTACCAGTGGCTGCTGCC
AGTGGCGATAAGTCGTGTCTTACCGGGTTGGACTCAAGACGATAGTTACCGGATAAGGCGCAGCGGTCGG
GCTGAACGGGGGGTTCGTGCACACAGCCCAGCTTGGAGCGAACGACCTACACCGAACTGAGATACCTACA
GCGTGAGCTATGAGAAAGCGCCACGCTTCCCGAAGGGAGAAAGGCGGACAGGTATCCGGTAAGCGGCAGG
GTCGGAACAGGAGAGCGCACGAGGGAGCTTCCAGGGGGAAACGCCTGGTATCTTTATAGTCCTGTCGGGT
TTCGCCACCTCTGACTTGAGCGTCGATTTTTGTGATGCTCGTCAGGGGGGCGGAGCCTATGGAAAAACGC
CAGCAACGCGGCCTTTTTACGGTTCCTGGCCTTTTGCTGGCCTTTTGCTCACATGTTCTTTCCTGCGTTA
TCCCCTGATTCTGTGGATAACCGTATTACCGCCTTTGAGTGAGCTGATACCGCTCGCCGCAGCCGAACGA
CCGAGCGCAGCGAGTCAGTGAGCGAGGAAGCGGAAGAGCGCCCAATACGCAAACCGCCTCTCCCCGCGCG
TTGGCCGATTCATTAATGCAGCTGTGGAATGTGTGTCAGTTAGGGTGTGGAAAGTCCCCAGGCTCCCCAG
CAGGCAGAAGTATGCAAAGCATGCATCTCAATTAGTCAGCAACCAGGTGTGGAAAGTCCCCAGGCTCCCC
AGCAGGCAGAAGTATGCAAAGCATGCATCTCAATT
